>Addgene plasmid #207629 | pSC-LPETG | addgene full sequence | sequence record 409853 | Addgene NGS Result
ATGGTTGATACCTTATCAGGTTTATCAAGTGAGCAAGGTCAGTCCGGTGATATGACAATTGAAGAAGATA
GTGCTACCCATATTAAATTCTCATAGCGTGATGAGGACGGCAAAGAGTTAGCTGGTGCAACTATGGAGTT
GCGTGATTCATCTGGTAAAACTATTAGTACATGGATTTCAGATGGACAAGTGAAAGATTTCTACCTGTAT
CCAGGAAAATATACATTTGTCGAAACCGCAGCACCAGACGGTTATGAGGTAGCAACTGCTATTACCTTTA
CAGTTAATGAGCAAGGTCAGGTTACTGTAAATGGCAAAGCAACTAAAGGTGACGCTCATATTCTTCCAGA
AACCGGCCTCGAGCACCACCACCACCACCACTGAGATCCGGCTGCTAACAAAGCCCGAAAGGAAGCTGAG
TTGGCTGCTGCCACCGCTGAGCAATAACTAGCATAACCCCTTGGGGCCTCTAAACGGGTCTTGAGGGGTT
TTTTGCTGAAAGGAGGAACTATATCCGGATTGGCGAATGGG
[124 nt withheld, positions 532-655]
C
[91 nt withheld, positions 657-747]
A
[49 nt withheld, positions 749-797]
CCTTTGACGTTGGAGTCCACGTTCTTT
[37 nt withheld, positions 825-861]
ACCCTATCTCGGTCTATTCTTTTGATTTATAAGGGATTTTGCCGATTTCGGCCTATTGGTTAAAAAATGA
GCTGATTTAACAAAAATTTAACGCGAATTTTAACAAAATATTAACGCTTACAATTTAGGTGGCACTTTTC
GGGGAAATGTGCGCGGAACCCCTATTTGTTTATTTTTCTAAATACATTCAAATATGTATCCGCTCATGAG
ACAATAACCCTGATAAATGCTTCAATAATATTGAAAAAGGAAGAGTATGAGTATTCAACATTTCCGTGTC
GCCCTTATTCCCTTTTTTGCGGCATTTTGCCTTCCTGTTTTTGCTCACCCAGAAACGCTGGTGAAAGTAA
AAGATGCTGAAGATCAGTTGGGTGCACGAGTGGGTTACATCGAACTGGATCTCAACAGCGGTAAGATCCT
TGAGAGTTTTCGCCCCGAAGAACGTTTTCCAATGATGAGCACTTTTAAAGTTCTGCTATGTGGCGCGGTA
TTATCCCGTATTGACGCCGGGCAAGAGCAACTCGGTCGCCGCATACACTATTCTCAGAATGACTTGGTTG
AGTACTCACCAGTCACAGAAAAGCATCTTACGGATGGCATGACAGTAAGAGAATTATGCAGTGCTGCCAT
AACCATGAGTGATAACACTGCGGCCAACTTACTTCTGACAACGATCGGAGGACCGAAGGAGCTAACCGCT
TTTTTGCACAACATGGGGGATCATGTAACTCGCCTTGATCGTTGGGAACCGGAGCTGAATGAAGCCATAC
CAAACGACGAGCGTGACACCACGATGCCTGCAGCAATGGCAACAACGTTGCGCAAACTATTAACTGGCGA
ACTACTTACTCTAGCTTCCCGGCAACAATTAATAGACTGGATGGAGGCGGATAAAGTTGCAGGACCACTT
CTGCGCTCGGCCCTTCCGGCTGGCTGGTTTATTGCTGATAAATCTGGAGCCGGTGAGCGTGGGTCTCGCG
GTATCATTGCAGCACTGGGGCCAGATGGTAAGCCCTCCCGTATCGTAGTTATCTACACGACGGGGAGTCA
GGCAACTATGGATGAACGAAATAGACAGATCGCTGAGATAGGTGCCTCACTGATTAAGCATTGGTAACTG
TCAGACCAAGTTTACTCATATATACTTTAGATTGATTTAAAACTTCATTTTTAATTTAAAAGGATCTAGG
TGAAGATCCTTTTTGATAATCTCATGACCAAAATCCCTTAACGTGAGTTTTCGTTCCACTGAGCGTCAGA
CCCCGTAGAAAAGATCAAAGGATCTTCTTGAGATCCTTTTTTTCTGCGCGTAATCTGCTGCTTGCAAACA
AAAAAACCACCGCTACCAGCGGTGGTTTGTTTGCCGGATCAAGAGCTACCAACTCTTTTTCCGAAGGTAA
CTGGCTTCAGCAGAGCGCAGATACCAAATACTGTCCTTCTAGTGTAGCCGTAGTTAGGCCACCACTTCAA
GAACTCTGTAGCACCGCCTACATACCTCGCTCTGCTAATCCTGTTACCAGTGGCTGCTGCCAGTGGCGAT
AAGTCGTGTCTTACCGGGTTGGACTCAAGACGATAGTTACCGGATAAGGCGCAGCGGTCGGGCTGAACGG
GGGGTTCGTGCACACAGCCCAGCTTGGAGCGAACGACCTACACCGAACTGAGATACCTACAGCGTGAGCT
ATGAGAAAGCGCCACGCTTCCCGAAGGGAGAAAGGCGGACAGGTATCCGGTAAGCGGCAGGGTCGGAACA
GGAGAGCGCACGAGGGAGCTTCCAGGGGGAAACGCCTGGTATCTTTATAGTCCTGTCGGGTTTCGCCACC
TCTGACTTGAGCGTCGATTTTTGTGATGCTCGTCAGGGGGGCGGAGCCTATGGAAAAACGCCAGCAACGC
GGCCTTTTTACGGTTCCTGGCCTTTTGCTGGCCTTTTGCTCACATGTTCTTTCCTGCGTTATCCCCTGAT
TCTGTGGATAACCGTATTACCGCCTTTGAGTGAGCTGATACCGCTCGCCGCAGCCGAACGACCGAGCGCA
GCGAGTCAGTGAGCGAGGAAGCGGAAGAGCGCCTGATGCGGTATTTTCTCCTTACGCATCTGTGCGGTAT
TTCACACCGCAATGGTGCACTCTCAGTACAATCTGCTCTGATGCCGCATAGTTAAGCCAGTATACACTCC
GCTATCGCTACGTGACTGGGTCATGGCTGCGCCCCGACACCCGCCAACACCCGCTGACGCGCCCTGACGG
GCTTGTCTGCTCCCGGCATCCGCTTACAGACAAGCTGTGACCGTCTCCGGGAGCTGCATGTGTCAGAGGT
TTTCACCGTCATCACCGAAACGCGCGAGGCAGCTGCGGTAAAGCTCATCAGCGTGGTCGTGAAGCGATTC
ACAGATGTCTGCCTGTTCATCCGCGTCCAGCTCGTTGAGTTTCTCCAGAAGCGTTAATGTCTGGCTTCTG
ATAAAGCGGGCCATGTTAAGGGCGGTTTTTTCCTGTTTGGTCACTGATGCCTCCGTGTAAGGGGGATTTC
TGTTCATGGGGGTAATGATACCGATGAAACGAGAGAGGATGCTCACGATACGGGTTACTGATGATGAACA
TGCCCGGTTACTGGAACGTTGTGAGGGTAAACAACTGGCGGTATGGATGCGGCGGGACCAGAGAAAAATC
ACTCAGGGTCAATGCCAGCGCTTCGTTAATACAGATGTAGGTGTTCCACAGGGTAGCCAGCAGCATCCTG
CGATGCAGATCCGGAACATAATGGTGCAGGGCGCTGACTTCCGCGTTTCCAGACTTTACGAAACACGGAA
ACCGAAGACCATTCATGTTGTTGCTCAGGTCGCAGACGTTTTGCAGCAGCAGTCGCTTCACGTTCGCTCG
CGTATCGGTGATTCATTCTGCTAACCAGTAAGGCAACCCCGCCAGCCTAGCCGGGTCCTCAACGACAGGA
GCACGATCATGCGCACCCGTGGGGCCGCCATGCCGGCGATAATGGCCTGCTTCTCGCCGAAACGTTTGGT
GGCGGGACCAGTGACGAAGGCTTGAGCGAGGGCGTGCAAGATTCCGAATACCGCAAGCGACAGGCCGATC
ATCGTCGCGCTCCAGCGAAAGCGGTCCTCGCCGAAAATGACCCAGAGCGCTGCCGGCACCTGTCCTACGA
GTTGCATGATAAAGAAGACAGTCATAAGTGCGGCGACGATAGTCATGCCCCGCGCCCACCGGAAGGAGCT
GACTGGGTTGAAGGCTCTCAAGGGCATCGGTCGAGATCCCGGTGCCTAATGAGTGAGCTAACTTACATTA
ATTGCGTTGCGCTCACTGCCCGCTTTCCAGTCGGGAAACCTGTCGTGCCAGCTGCATTAATGAATCGGCC
AACGCGCGGGGAGAGGCGGTTTGCGTATTGGGCGCCAGGGTGGTTTTTCTTTTCACCAGTGAGACGGGCA
ACAGCTGATTGCCCTTCACCGCCTGGCCCTGAGAGAGTTGCAGCAAGCGGTCCACGCTGGTTTGCCCCAG
CAGGCGAAAATCCTGTTTGATGGTGGTTAACGGCGGGATATAACATGAGCTGTCTTCGGTATCGTCGTAT
CCCACTACCGAGATATCCGCACCAACGCGCAGCCCGGACTCGGTAATGGCGCGCATTGCGCCCAGCGCCA
TCTGATCGTTGGCAACCAGCATCGCAGTGGGAACGATGCCCTCATTCAGCATTTGCATGGTTTGTTGAAA
ACCGGACATGGCACTCCAGTCGCCTTCCCGTTCCGCTATCGGCTGAATTTGATTGCGAGTGAGATATTTA
TGCCAGCCAGCCAGACGCAGACGCGCCGAGACAGAACTTAATGGGCCCGCTAACAGCGCGATTTGCTGGT
GACCCAATGCGACCAGATGCTCCACGCCCAGTCGCGTACCGTCTTCATGGGAGAAAATAATACTGTTGAT
GGGTGTCTGGTCAGAGACATCAAGAAATAACGCCGGAACATTAGTGCAGGCAGCTTCCACAGCAATGGCA
TCCTGGTCATCCAGCGGATAGTTAATGATCAGCCCACTGACGCGTTGCGCGAGAAGATTGTGCACCGCCG
CTTTACAGGCTTCGACGCCGCTTCGTTCTACCATCGACACCACCACGCTGGCACCCAGTTGATCGGCGCG
AGATTTAATCGCCGCGACAATTTGCGACGGCGCGTGCAGGGCCAGACTGGAGGTGGCAACGCCAATCAGC
AACGACTGTTTGCCCGCCAGTTGTTGTGCCACGCGGTTGGGAATGTAATTCAGCTCCGCCATCGCCGCTT
CCACTTTTTCCCGCGTTTTCGCAGAAACGTGGCTGGCCTGGTTCACCACGCGGGAAACGGTCTGATAAGA
GACACCGGCATACTCTGCGACATCGTATAACGTTACTGGTTTCACATTCACCACCCTGAATTGACTCTCT
TCCGGGCGCTATCATGCCATACCGCGAAAGGTTTTGCGCCATTCGATGGTGTCCGGGATCTCGACGCTCT
CCCTTATGCGACTCCTGCATTAGGAAGCAGCCCAGTAGTAGGTTGAGGCCGTTGAGCACCGCCGCCGCAA
GGAATGGTGCATGCAAGGAGATGGCGCCCAACAGTCCCCCGGCCACGGGGCCTGCCACCATACCCACGCC
GAAACAAGCGCTCATGAGCCCGAAGTGGCGAGCCCGATCTTCCCCATCGGTGATGTCGGCGATATAGGCG
CCAGCAACCGCACCTGTGGCGCCGGTGATGCCGGCCACGATGCGTCCGGCGTAGAGGATCGAGATCTCGA
TCCCGCGAAATTAATACGACTCACTATAGGGGAATTGTGAGCGGATAACAATTCCCCTCTAGAAATAATT
TTGTTTAACTTTAAGAAGGAGATATACAT
Features (pLannotate 1.2.2; 18 found; start..end, strand, type, name):
    364..381     +  CDS            9xHis (fragment): 9xHis affinity tag
    391..440     +  CDS            SET1 (fragment): solubility-enhancement tag derived from T7 phage gene 10B
    448..495     +  terminator     T7 terminator: transcription terminator for bacteriophage T7 RNA polymerase
    532..960     +  rep_origin     f1 ori (sequence partly withheld): f1 bacteriophage origin of replication; arrow indicates direction of (+) strand synthesis
   1013..1117    +  promoter       AmpR promoter: bla
   1118..1978    +  CDS            AmpR: β-lactamase; bla; confers resistance to ampicillin, carbenicillin, and related antibiotics
   2149..2737    +  rep_origin     ori: high-copy-number ColE1/pMB1/pBR322/pUC origin of replication
   2923..3062    -  misc_feature   bom: basis of mobility region from pBR322
   3164..3355    -  CDS            rop: Rop protein, which maintains plasmids at low copy number; rop
   3372..3752    +  CDS            YPB1_ECOLX: Protein predicted: Swiss-Prot protein existence level 4. From Escherichia coli.
   3824..4115    -  CDS            TcR (fragment): tetracycline efflux protein; tet; confers resistance to tetracycline
   4130..4151    -  protein_bind   CAP binding site: CAP binding activates transcription in the presence of cAMP. E. coli catabolite activator protein
   4164..5246    -  CDS            lacI: lac repressor; lacI; The lac repressor binds to the lac operator to inhibit transcription in E. coli. This inhibition can be relieved by adding lactose or isopropyl-β-D-thiogalactopyranoside (IPTG).
   5247..5324    -  promoter       lacI promoter: lacI
   5332..5611    -  CDS            TcR (fragment): tetracycline efflux protein; tet; confers resistance to tetracycline
   5633..5651    +  promoter       T7 promoter: promoter for bacteriophage T7 RNA polymerase
   5652..5676    +  protein_bind   lac operator: The lac repressor binds to the lac operator to inhibit transcription in E. coli. This inhibition can be relieved by adding lactose or isopropyl-β-D-thiogalactopyranoside (IPTG). lac repressor encoded by lacI
   5691..5713    +  RBS            RBS: efficient ribosome binding site from bacteriophage T7 gene 10 (Olins and Rangwala, 1989)
