[The description below was written by a language model from this plasmid's Addgene catalogue record and pLannotate feature annotations shown in this document.]
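Description:
pSC-LPETG is a bacterial expression plasmid built on the pET-21 backbone for producing a photocaged form of SpyCatcher in E. coli. It carries a ColE1/pMB1-type origin with the bom and rop elements inherited from pBR322, an f1 phage origin, and a β-lactamase gene under its own promoter for ampicillin selection. The catalogue lists it as high copy, although rop is normally associated with restrained copy number. A lacI gene with its native promoter supplies lac repressor. The short tetracycline-resistance fragments and other small hits in the annotation appear to be non-functional backbone remnants rather than working markers.

The synthetic insert, recorded as about 617 bp and cloned between NdeI and XhoI, sits downstream of a T7 promoter, lac operator and T7 gene 10 ribosome binding site, and is followed by the T7 terminator. Expression therefore depends on a host supplying T7 RNA polymerase and is inducible with IPTG. The automated feature table does not annotate the SpyCatcher coding sequence itself, which occupies the unannotated stretch spanning the origin of the circular map. It picks up only the C-terminal histidine tag, recorded in the catalogue as 6xHis.

The key design feature is an amber stop codon replacing SpyCatcher's critical reactive lysine. This arrangement is the kind used for site-specific incorporation of a non-canonical, here photocaged, residue by amber suppression, though the required suppressor tRNA/synthetase pair is not encoded on this plasmid and is not described in the record. The caged protein should be unable to form its isopeptide bond with SpyTag until light removes the cage. A C-terminal LPETG motif provides a sortase recognition sequence for enzymatic modification or tethering of the protein's C terminus. The construct supports light-activated SpyLigation for spatiotemporal assembly of split protein pairs.
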