Addgene plasmid #207629: pSC-LPETG
Purpose: A plasmid encoding photocaged SpyCatcher (pSC) with a C-terminal Sortase recognition sequence.
Depositing lab: Cole DeForest. Depositing organization: University of Washington. Publication: Spatiotemporal functional assembly of split protein pairs through a light-activated SpyLigation. Ruskowitz ER, Munoz-Robles BG, Strange AC, Butcher CH, Kurniawan S, Filteau JR, DeForest CA. Nat Chem. 2023 May;15(5):694-704. doi: 10.1038/s41557-023-01152-x. Epub 2023 Apr 17. PubMed 37069270.
Backbone
  Vector backbone: pET-21
  Backbone size w/o insert (bp): 5107
  Vector type: Bacterial Expression
Growth in bacteria
  Bacterial resistance: Ampicillin, 100 μg/mL
  Growth temperature: 37°C
  Growth strain: DH5alpha
  Copy number: High Copy
Gene/Insert
  Gene/Insert name: photocaged SpyCatcher-LPETG
  Species: Synthetic
  Insert size (bp): 617
  Mutation: Amber stop codon at SC's critical lysine
  Promoter: T7
  Tag / fusion protein: 6xHis (C terminal on insert)
  Cloning method: Restriction Enzyme; 5′ cloning site NdeI (unknown if destroyed); 3′ cloning site XhoI (unknown if destroyed)
  Sequencing primers: 5′ T7F; 3′ T7R
Terms and licenses: Academic/Nonprofit Terms; Industry Terms: Not Available to Industry
How to cite: pSC-LPETG was a gift from Cole DeForest (Addgene plasmid # 207629 ; http://n2t.net/addgene:207629 ; RRID:Addgene_207629)
